Addgene plasmid #208049: pLenti-sgAMPKa1-Cas9-GFP
Purpose: Lentiviral vector expressing Cas9 and an sgRNA targeting AMPKa1
Depositing lab: Naama Kanarek. Depositing organization: Boston Children's Hospital. Publication: Folate depletion induces erythroid differentiation through perturbation of de novo purine synthesis. Maynard AG, Pohl NK, Mueller AP, Petrova B, Wong AYL, Wang P, Culhane AJ, Brook JR, Hirsch LM, Hoang N, Kirkland O, Braun T, Ducamp S, Fleming MD, Li H, Kanarek N. Sci Adv. 2024 Feb 2;10(5):eadj9479. doi: 10.1126/sciadv.adj9479. Epub 2024 Jan 31. PubMed 38295180.
Backbone
  Vector backbone: pLenti-Cas9-GFP
  Backbone size w/o insert (bp): 13570
  Total vector size (bp): 12000
  Vector type: Mammalian Expression, Lentiviral, CRISPR
  Selectable markers: GFP
Growth in bacteria
  Bacterial resistance: Ampicillin, 100 μg/mL
  Growth temperature: 37°C
  Growth strain: NEB Stable
  Copy number: High Copy
Gene/Insert
  Gene/Insert name: sgPRKAA1 (alt names: Protein Kinase AMP-Activated Catalytic Subunit Alpha 1; AMPKa1)
  gRNA/shRNA sequence: GAAGATCGGCCACTACATTC
  Species: H. sapiens (human)
  GenBank ID: NM_006251.6
  Entrez Gene: PRKAA1 (a.k.a. AMPK, AMPK alpha 1, AMPKa1)
  Promoter: U6
  Cloning method: Restriction Enzyme; 5′ cloning site BsmBI (destroyed during cloning); 3′ cloning site BsmBI (destroyed during cloning)
  Sequencing primers: 5′ gactatcatatgcttaccgt; 3′ CATAGCGTAAAAGGAGCAACA
Resource information
  A portion of this plasmid was derived from a plasmid made by: Jose Miguel Orozco, Ph.D
Terms and licenses: Academic/Nonprofit Terms; Industry Terms: Not Available to Industry
Depositor comments: Please visit https://doi.org/10.1101/2022.12.22.521608 for bioRxiv preprint.
How to cite: pLenti-sgAMPKa1-Cas9-GFP was a gift from Naama Kanarek (Addgene plasmid # 208049 ; http://n2t.net/addgene:208049 ; RRID:Addgene_208049)
