[The description below was written by a language model from this plasmid's Addgene catalogue record and pLannotate feature annotations shown in this document.]
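Description:
pLenti-sgAMPKa1-Cas9-GFP is an all-in-one lentiviral CRISPR vector built on the pLenti-Cas9-GFP backbone, designed to deliver Streptococcus pyogenes Cas9 together with a single guide RNA against human PRKAA1, the gene encoding the AMP-activated protein kinase catalytic subunit alpha 1 (AMPKa1). It is propagated in E. coli through a high-copy ColE1/pUC-type origin with ampicillin selection (AmpR), and the backbone also carries an f1 origin, an SV40 origin and poly(A) signal, and remnants of lac and T7/T3 promoter elements. The viral portion has a third-generation, self-inactivating layout: an RSV promoter drives a truncated HIV-1 5' LTR, followed by the Ψ packaging signal with a gag fragment, the Rev response element for Rev-dependent export of the genomic RNA, a cPPT/CTS, WPRE to boost transcript expression, and a ΔU3 3' LTR.

Within the provirus, a human U6 RNA polymerase III promoter transcribes the PRKAA1-targeting spacer fused to the Cas9 guide scaffold. The spacer was inserted between BsmBI sites that were destroyed during cloning. Downstream, an EF-1α core promoter drives Cas9 (annotated as contiguous N- and C-terminal portions), followed by EGFP. The element linking Cas9 and EGFP is not annotated in the feature table. There is no drug resistance marker for mammalian cells, so GFP fluorescence serves to identify or sort transduced cells. The sequenced record is 11,710 nt, close to the listed total of about 12 kb. The listed backbone size exceeds this, which would fit loss of a stuffer fragment during cloning, although the record does not say so. The vector is intended for disrupting AMPKa1 in human cells and is associated with a study linking folate depletion and purine synthesis to erythroid differentiation.
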