Features (pLannotate 1.2.2; 29 found; start..end, strand, type, name):
      5..231     +  promoter       RSV promoter: Rous sarcoma virus enhancer/promoter
    232..412     +  LTR            5' LTR (truncated): truncated 5' long terminal repeat (LTR) from HIV-1
    459..584     +  misc_feature   HIV-1 Ψ: packaging signal of human immunodeficiency virus type 1
    568..931     +  CDS            HIV-1 gag (fragment): gag protein from human immunodeficiency virus 1; gag
   1077..1310    +  misc_feature   RRE: The Rev response element (RRE) of HIV-1 allows for Rev-dependent mRNA export from the nucleus to the cytoplasm.
   1687..1713    +  CDS            Rev (fragment): human immunodeficiency virus 1 (HIV-1) Rev protein; rev; enhances nuclear export of unspliced and incompletely spliced viral mRNAs
   1717..1957    +  promoter       U6 promoter: RNA polymerase III promoter for human U6 snRNA
   1987..2062    +  misc_RNA       gRNA scaffold: guide RNA scaffold for the Streptococcus pyogenes CRISPR/Cas9 system
   2110..2227    +  misc_feature   cPPT/CTS: central polypurine tract and central termination sequence of HIV-1
   2296..2507    +  promoter       EF-1α core promoter: core promoter for human elongation factor EF-1α
   2611..4212    +  CDS            Cas9(N): N-terminal portion of Streptococcus pyogenes Cas9 (Zetsche et al., 2015)
   4213..6711    +  CDS            Cas9(C): C-terminal portion of Streptococcus pyogenes Cas9 (Zetsche et al., 2015)
   6832..7548    +  CDS            EGFP: EGFP is a basic (constitutively fluorescent) green fluorescent protein published in 1996, derived from Aequorea victoria. It is reported to be a rapidly-maturing weak dimer with moderate acid sensitivity.
   7567..8155    +  misc_feature   WPRE: woodchuck hepatitis virus posttranscriptional regulatory element
   8206..8225    +  misc_feature   cPPT/CTS (fragment): central polypurine tract and central termination sequence of HIV-1
   8227..8460    +  LTR            3' LTR (ΔU3): self-inactivating 3' long terminal repeat (LTR) from HIV-1
   8538..8659    +  polyA_signal   SV40 poly(A) signal: SV40 polyadenylation signal
   8699..8834    +  rep_origin     SV40 ori: SV40 origin of replication
   8855..8873    -  promoter       T7 promoter: promoter for bacteriophage T7 RNA polymerase
   8881..9036    +  CDS            lacZα (fragment): LacZα fragment of β-galactosidase; lacZ fragment
   9041..9469    +  rep_origin     f1 ori (sequence partly withheld): f1 bacteriophage origin of replication; arrow indicates direction of (+) strand synthesis
   9522..9626    +  promoter       AmpR promoter: bla
   9627..10487   +  CDS            AmpR: β-lactamase; bla; confers resistance to ampicillin, carbenicillin, and related antibiotics
  10658..11246   +  rep_origin     ori: high-copy-number ColE1/pMB1/pBR322/pUC origin of replication
  11429..11521   +  CDS            lacI (fragment): lac repressor; lacI; The lac repressor binds to the lac operator to inhibit transcription in E. coli. This inhibition can be relieved by adding lactose or isopropyl-β-D-thiogalactopyranoside (IPTG).
  11534..11555   +  protein_bind   CAP binding site: CAP binding activates transcription in the presence of cAMP. E. coli catabolite activator protein
  11570..11600   +  promoter       lac promoter: promoter for the E. coli lac operon
  11604..11626   +  protein_bind   lac operator (fragment): The lac repressor binds to the lac operator to inhibit transcription in E. coli. This inhibition can be relieved by adding lactose or isopropyl-β-D-thiogalactopyranoside (IPTG). lac repressor encoded by lacI
  11669..11687   +  promoter       T3 promoter: promoter for bacteriophage T3 RNA polymerase
>Addgene plasmid #208049 | pLenti-sgAMPKa1-Cas9-GFP | addgene full sequence | sequence record 414092 | Addgene NGS Result
TTAATGTAGTCTTATGCAATACTCTTGTAGTCTTGCAACATGGTAACGATGAGTTAGCAACATGCCTTAC
AAGGAGAGAAAAAGCACCGTGCATGCCGATTGGTGGAAGTAAGGTGGTACGATCGTGCCTTATTAGGAAG
GCAACAGACGGGTCTGACATGGATTGGACGAACCACTGAATTGCCGCATTGCAGAGATATTGTATTTAAG
TGCCTAGCTCGATACATAAACGGGTCTCTCTGGTTAGACCAGATCTGAGCCTGGGAGCTCTCTGGCTAAC
TAGGGAACCCACTGCTTAAGCCTCAATAAAGCTTGCCTTGAGTGCTTCAAGTAGTGTGTGCCCGTCTGTT
GTGTGACTCTGGTAACTAGAGATCCCTCAGACCCTTTTAGTCAGTGTGGAAAATCTCTAGCAGTGGCGCC
CGAACAGGGACTTGAAAGCGAAAGGGAAACCAGAGGAGCTCTCTCGACGCAGGACTCGGCTTGCTGAAGC
GCGCACGGCAAGAGGCGAGGGGCGGCGACTGGTGAGTACGCCAAAAATTTTGACTAGCGGAGGCTAGAAG
GAGAGAGATGGGTGCGAGAGCGTCAGTATTAAGCGGGGGAGAATTAGATCGCGATGGGAAAAAATTCGGT
TAAGGCCAGGGGGAAAGAAAAAATATAAATTAAAACATATAGTATGGGCAAGCAGGGAGCTAGAACGATT
CGCAGTTAATCCTGGCCTGTTAGAAACATCAGAAGGCTGTAGACAAATACTGGGACAGCTACAACCATCC
CTTCAGACAGGATCAGAAGAACTTAGATCATTATATAATACAGTAGCAACCCTCTATTGTGTGCATCAAA
GGATAGAGATAAAAGACACCAAGGAAGCTTTAGACAAGATAGAGGAAGAGCAAAACAAAAGTAAGACCAC
CGCACAGCAAGCGGCCGCTGATCTTCAGACCTGGAGGAGGAGATATGAGGGACAATTGGAGAAGTGAATT
ATATAAATATAAAGTAGTAAAAATTGAACCATTAGGAGTAGCACCCACCAAGGCAAAGAGAAGAGTGGTG
CAGAGAGAAAAAAGAGCAGTGGGAATAGGAGCTTTGTTCCTTGGGTTCTTGGGAGCAGCAGGAAGCACTA
TGGGCGCAGCGTCAATGACGCTGACGGTACAGGCCAGACAATTATTGTCTGGTATAGTGCAGCAGCAGAA
CAATTTGCTGAGGGCTATTGAGGCGCAACAGCATCTGTTGCAACTCACAGTCTGGGGCATCAAGCAGCTC
CAGGCAAGAATCCTGGCTGTGGAAAGATACCTAAAGGATCAACAGCTCCTGGGGATTTGGGGTTGCTCTG
GAAAACTCATTTGCACCACTGCTGTGCCTTGGAATGCTAGTTGGAGTAATAAATCTCTGGAACAGATTTG
GAATCACACGACCTGGATGGAGTGGGACAGAGAAATTAACAATTACACAAGCTTAATACACTCCTTAATT
GAAGAATCGCAAAACCAGCAAGAAAAGAATGAACAAGAATTATTGGAATTAGATAAATGGGCAAGTTTGT
GGAATTGGTTTAACATAACAAATTGGCTGTGGTATATAAAATTATTCATAATGATAGTAGGAGGCTTGGT
AGGTTTAAGAATAGTTTTTGCTGTACTTTCTATAGTGAATAGAGTTAGGCAGGGATATTCACCATTATCG
TTTCAGACCCACCTCCCAACCCCGAGGGGACCCAGAGAGGGCCTATTTCCCATGATTCCTTCATATTTGC
ATATACGATACAAGGCTGTTAGAGAGATAATTAGAATTAATTTGACTGTAAACACAAAGATATTAGTACA
AAATACGTGACGTAGAAAGTAATAATTTCTTGGGTAGTTTGCAGTTTTAAAATTATGTTTTAAAATGGAC
TATCATATGCTTACCGTAACTTGAAAGTATTTCGATTTCTTGGCTTTATATATCTTGTGGAAAGGACGAA
ACACCGGAAGATCGGCCACTACATTCGTTTTAGAGCTAGAAATAGCAAGTTAAAATAAGGCTAGTCCGTT
ATCAACTTGAAAAAGTGGCACCGAGTCGGTGCTTTTTTGAATTCTAGATCTTGAGACAAATGGCAGTATT
CATCCACAATTTTAAAAGAAAAGGGGGGATTGGGGGGTACAGTGCAGGGGAAAGAATAGTAGACATAATA
GCAACAGACATACAAACTAAAGAATTACAAAAACAAATTACAAAAATTCAAAATTTTCGGGTTTATTACA
GGGACAGCAGAGATCCACTTTGGCGCCGGCTCGAGTGGCTCCGGTGCCCGTCAGTGGGCAGAGCGCACAT
CGCCCACAGTCCCCGAGAAGTTGGGGGGAGGGGTCGGCAATTGAACCGGTGCCTAGAGAAGGTGGCGCGG
GGTAAACTGGGAAAGTGATGTCGTGTACTGGCTCCGCCTTTTTCCCGAGGGTGGGGGAGAACCGTATATA
AGTGCAGTAGTCGCCGTGAACGTTCTTTTTCGCAACGGGTTTGCCGCCAGAACACAGGTGTCGTGACGCG
GGATCCGCCACCATGGATTACAAAGACGATGACGATAAGATGGCCCCAAAGAAGAAGCGGAAGGTCGGTA
TCCACGGAGTCCCAGCAGCCGACAAGAAGTACAGCATCGGCCTGGACATCGGCACCAACTCTGTGGGCTG
GGCCGTGATCACCGACGAGTACAAGGTGCCCAGCAAGAAATTCAAGGTGCTGGGCAACACCGACCGGCAC
AGCATCAAGAAGAACCTGATCGGAGCCCTGCTGTTCGACAGCGGCGAAACAGCCGAGGCCACCCGGCTGA
AGAGAACCGCCAGAAGAAGATACACCAGACGGAAGAACCGGATCTGCTATCTGCAAGAGATCTTCAGCAA
CGAGATGGCCAAGGTGGACGACAGCTTCTTCCACAGACTGGAAGAGTCCTTCCTGGTGGAAGAGGATAAG
AAGCACGAGCGGCACCCCATCTTCGGCAACATCGTGGACGAGGTGGCCTACCACGAGAAGTACCCCACCA
TCTACCACCTGAGAAAGAAACTGGTGGACAGCACCGACAAGGCCGACCTGCGGCTGATCTATCTGGCCCT
GGCCCACATGATCAAGTTCCGGGGCCACTTCCTGATCGAGGGCGACCTGAACCCCGACAACAGCGACGTG
GACAAGCTGTTCATCCAGCTGGTGCAGACCTACAACCAGCTGTTCGAGGAAAACCCCATCAACGCCAGCG
GCGTGGACGCCAAGGCCATCCTGTCTGCCAGACTGAGCAAGAGCAGACGGCTGGAAAATCTGATCGCCCA
GCTGCCCGGCGAGAAGAAGAATGGCCTGTTCGGAAACCTGATTGCCCTGAGCCTGGGCCTGACCCCCAAC
TTCAAGAGCAACTTCGACCTGGCCGAGGATGCCAAACTGCAGCTGAGCAAGGACACCTACGACGACGACC
TGGACAACCTGCTGGCCCAGATCGGCGACCAGTACGCCGACCTGTTTCTGGCCGCCAAGAACCTGTCCGA
CGCCATCCTGCTGAGCGACATCCTGAGAGTGAACACCGAGATCACCAAGGCCCCCCTGAGCGCCTCTATG
ATCAAGAGATACGACGAGCACCACCAGGACCTGACCCTGCTGAAAGCTCTCGTGCGGCAGCAGCTGCCTG
AGAAGTACAAAGAGATTTTCTTCGACCAGAGCAAGAACGGCTACGCCGGCTACATTGACGGCGGAGCCAG
CCAGGAAGAGTTCTACAAGTTCATCAAGCCCATCCTGGAAAAGATGGACGGCACCGAGGAACTGCTCGTG
AAGCTGAACAGAGAGGACCTGCTGCGGAAGCAGCGGACCTTCGACAACGGCAGCATCCCCCACCAGATCC
ACCTGGGAGAGCTGCACGCCATTCTGCGGCGGCAGGAAGATTTTTACCCATTCCTGAAGGACAACCGGGA
AAAGATCGAGAAGATCCTGACCTTCCGCATCCCCTACTACGTGGGCCCTCTGGCCAGGGGAAACAGCAGA
TTCGCCTGGATGACCAGAAAGAGCGAGGAAACCATCACCCCCTGGAACTTCGAGGAAGTGGTGGACAAGG
GCGCTTCCGCCCAGAGCTTCATCGAGCGGATGACCAACTTCGATAAGAACCTGCCCAACGAGAAGGTGCT
GCCCAAGCACAGCCTGCTGTACGAGTACTTCACCGTGTATAACGAGCTGACCAAAGTGAAATACGTGACC
GAGGGAATGAGAAAGCCCGCCTTCCTGAGCGGCGAGCAGAAAAAGGCCATCGTGGACCTGCTGTTCAAGA
CCAACCGGAAAGTGACCGTGAAGCAGCTGAAAGAGGACTACTTCAAGAAAATCGAGTGCTTCGACTCCGT
GGAAATCTCCGGCGTGGAAGATCGGTTCAACGCCTCCCTGGGCACATACCACGATCTGCTGAAAATTATC
AAGGACAAGGACTTCCTGGACAATGAGGAAAACGAGGACATTCTGGAAGATATCGTGCTGACCCTGACAC
TGTTTGAGGACAGAGAGATGATCGAGGAACGGCTGAAAACCTATGCCCACCTGTTCGACGACAAAGTGAT
GAAGCAGCTGAAGCGGCGGAGATACACCGGCTGGGGCAGGCTGAGCCGGAAGCTGATCAACGGCATCCGG
GACAAGCAGTCCGGCAAGACAATCCTGGATTTCCTGAAGTCCGACGGCTTCGCCAACAGAAACTTCATGC
AGCTGATCCACGACGACAGCCTGACCTTTAAAGAGGACATCCAGAAAGCCCAGGTGTCCGGCCAGGGCGA
TAGCCTGCACGAGCACATTGCCAATCTGGCCGGCAGCCCCGCCATTAAGAAGGGCATCCTGCAGACAGTG
AAGGTGGTGGACGAGCTCGTGAAAGTGATGGGCCGGCACAAGCCCGAGAACATCGTGATCGAAATGGCCA
GAGAGAACCAGACCACCCAGAAGGGACAGAAGAACAGCCGCGAGAGAATGAAGCGGATCGAAGAGGGCAT
CAAAGAGCTGGGCAGCCAGATCCTGAAAGAACACCCCGTGGAAAACACCCAGCTGCAGAACGAGAAGCTG
TACCTGTACTACCTGCAGAATGGGCGGGATATGTACGTGGACCAGGAACTGGACATCAACCGGCTGTCCG
ACTACGATGTGGACCATATCGTGCCTCAGAGCTTTCTGAAGGACGACTCCATCGACAACAAGGTGCTGAC
CAGAAGCGACAAGAACCGGGGCAAGAGCGACAACGTGCCCTCCGAAGAGGTCGTGAAGAAGATGAAGAAC
TACTGGCGGCAGCTGCTGAACGCCAAGCTGATTACCCAGAGAAAGTTCGACAATCTGACCAAGGCCGAGA
GAGGCGGCCTGAGCGAACTGGATAAGGCCGGCTTCATCAAGAGACAGCTGGTGGAAACCCGGCAGATCAC
AAAGCACGTGGCACAGATCCTGGACTCCCGGATGAACACTAAGTACGACGAGAATGACAAGCTGATCCGG
GAAGTGAAAGTGATCACCCTGAAGTCCAAGCTGGTGTCCGATTTCCGGAAGGATTTCCAGTTTTACAAAG
TGCGCGAGATCAACAACTACCACCACGCCCACGACGCCTACCTGAACGCCGTCGTGGGAACCGCCCTGAT
CAAAAAGTACCCTAAGCTGGAAAGCGAGTTCGTGTACGGCGACTACAAGGTGTACGACGTGCGGAAGATG
ATCGCCAAGAGCGAGCAGGAAATCGGCAAGGCTACCGCCAAGTACTTCTTCTACAGCAACATCATGAACT
TTTTCAAGACCGAGATTACCCTGGCCAACGGCGAGATCCGGAAGCGGCCTCTGATCGAGACAAACGGCGA
AACCGGGGAGATCGTGTGGGATAAGGGCCGGGATTTTGCCACCGTGCGGAAAGTGCTGAGCATGCCCCAA
GTGAATATCGTGAAAAAGACCGAGGTGCAGACAGGCGGCTTCAGCAAAGAGTCTATCCTGCCCAAGAGGA
ACAGCGATAAGCTGATCGCCAGAAAGAAGGACTGGGACCCTAAGAAGTACGGCGGCTTCGACAGCCCCAC
CGTGGCCTATTCTGTGCTGGTGGTGGCCAAAGTGGAAAAGGGCAAGTCCAAGAAACTGAAGAGTGTGAAA
GAGCTGCTGGGGATCACCATCATGGAAAGAAGCAGCTTCGAGAAGAATCCCATCGACTTTCTGGAAGCCA
AGGGCTACAAAGAAGTGAAAAAGGACCTGATCATCAAGCTGCCTAAGTACTCCCTGTTCGAGCTGGAAAA
CGGCCGGAAGAGAATGCTGGCCTCTGCCGGCGAACTGCAGAAGGGAAACGAACTGGCCCTGCCCTCCAAA
TATGTGAACTTCCTGTACCTGGCCAGCCACTATGAGAAGCTGAAGGGCTCCCCCGAGGATAATGAGCAGA
AACAGCTGTTTGTGGAACAGCACAAGCACTACCTGGACGAGATCATCGAGCAGATCAGCGAGTTCTCCAA
GAGAGTGATCCTGGCCGACGCTAATCTGGACAAAGTGCTGTCCGCCTACAACAAGCACCGGGATAAGCCC
ATCAGAGAGCAGGCCGAGAATATCATCCACCTGTTTACCCTGACCAATCTGGGAGCCCCTGCCGCCTTCA
AGTACTTTGACACCACCATCGACCGGAAGAGGTACACCAGCACCAAAGAGGTGCTGGACGCCACCCTGAT
CCACCAGAGCATCACCGGCCTGTACGAGACACGGATCGACCTGTCTCAGCTGGGAGGCGACAAGCGTCCT
GCTGCTACTAAGAAAGCTGGTCAAGCTAAGAAAAAGAAAGCTAGCGGCAGCGGCGCCACCAACTTCAGCC
TGCTGAAGCAGGCCGGCGACGTGGAGGAGAACCCCGGCCCCATGGTGTCTAAGGGCGAAGAGCTGTTCAC
CGGGGTGGTGCCCATCCTGGTCGAGCTGGACGGCGACGTAAACGGCCACAAGTTCAGCGTGTCCGGCGAG
GGCGAGGGCGATGCCACCTACGGCAAGCTGACCCTGAAGTTCATCTGCACCACCGGCAAGCTGCCCGTGC
CCTGGCCCACCCTCGTGACCACCCTGACCTACGGCGTGCAGTGCTTCAGCCGCTACCCCGACCACATGAA
GCAGCACGACTTCTTCAAGTCCGCCATGCCCGAAGGCTACGTCCAGGAGCGCACCATCTTCTTCAAGGAC
GACGGCAACTACAAGACCCGCGCCGAGGTGAAGTTCGAGGGCGACACCCTGGTGAACCGCATCGAGCTGA
AGGGCATCGACTTCAAGGAGGACGGCAACATCCTGGGGCACAAGCTGGAGTACAACTACAACAGCCACAA
CGTCTATATCATGGCCGACAAGCAGAAGAACGGCATCAAGGTGAACTTCAAGATCCGCCACAACATCGAG
GACGGCAGCGTGCAGCTCGCCGACCACTACCAGCAGAACACCCCCATCGGCGACGGCCCCGTGCTGCTGC
CCGACAACCACTACCTGAGCACCCAGTCCGCCCTGAGCAAAGACCCCAACGAGAAGCGCGATCACATGGT
CCTGCTGGAGTTCGTGACCGCCGCCGGGATCACTCTCGGCATGGACGAGCTGTACAAGTAAACGCGTTAA
GTCGACAATCAACCTCTGGATTACAAAATTTGTGAAAGATTGACTGGTATTCTTAACTATGTTGCTCCTT
TTACGCTATGTGGATACGCTGCTTTAATGCCTTTGTATCATGCTATTGCTTCCCGTATGGCTTTCATTTT
CTCCTCCTTGTATAAATCCTGGTTGCTGTCTCTTTATGAGGAGTTGTGGCCCGTTGTCAGGCAACGTGGC
GTGGTGTGCACTGTGTTTGCTGACGCAACCCCCACTGGTTGGGGCATTGCCACCACCTGTCAGCTCCTTT
CCGGGACTTTCGCTTTCCCCCTCCCTATTGCCACGGCGGAACTCATCGCCGCCTGCCTTGCCCGCTGCTG
GACAGGGGCTCGGCTGTTGGGCACTGACAATTCCGTGGTGTTGTCGGGGAAATCATCGTCCTTTCCTTGG
CTGCTCGCCTGTGTTGCCACCTGGATTCTGCGCGGGACGTCCTTCTGCTACGTCCCTTCGGCCCTCAATC
CAGCGGACCTTCCTTCCCGCGGCCTGCTGCCGGCTCTGCGGCCTCTTCCGCGTCTTCGCCTTCGCCCTCA
GACGAGTCGGATCTCCCTTTGGGCCGCCTCCCCGCGTCGACTTTAAGACCAATGACTTACAAGGCAGCTG
TAGATCTTAGCCACTTTTTAAAAGAAAAGGGGGGACTGGAAGGGCTAATTCACTCCCAACGAAGACAAGA
TCTGCTTTTTGCTTGTACTGGGTCTCTCTGGTTAGACCAGATCTGAGCCTGGGAGCTCTCTGGCTAACTA
GGGAACCCACTGCTTAAGCCTCAATAAAGCTTGCCTTGAGTGCTTCAAGTAGTGTGTGCCCGTCTGTTGT
GTGACTCTGGTAACTAGAGATCCCTCAGACCCTTTTAGTCAGTGTGGAAAATCTCTAGCAGTACGTATAG
TAGTTCATGTCATCTTATTATTCAGTATTTATAACTTGCAAAGAAATGAATATCAGAGAGTGAGAGGAAC
TTGTTTATTGCAGCTTATAATGGTTACAAATAAAGCAATAGCATCACAAATTTCACAAATAAAGCATTTT
TTTCACTGCATTCTAGTTGTGGTTTGTCCAAACTCATCAATGTATCTTATCATGTCTGGCTCTAGCTATC
CCGCCCCTAACTCCGCCCATCCCGCCCCTAACTCCGCCCAGTTCCGCCCATTCTCCGCCCCATGGCTGAC
TAATTTTTTTTATTTATGCAGAGGCCGAGGCCGCCTCGGCCTCTGAGCTATTCCAGAAGTAGTGAGGAGG
CTTTTTTGGAGGCCTAGGGACGTACCCAATTCGCCCTATAGTGAGTCGTATTACGCGCGCTCACTGGCCG
TCGTTTTACAACGTCGTGACTGGGAAAACCCTGGCGTTACCCAACTTAATCGCCTTGCAGCACATCCCCC
TTTCGCCAGCTGGCGTAATAGCGAAGAGGCCCGCACCGATCGCCCTTCCCAACAGTTGCGCAGCCTGAAT
GGCGAATGGG
[124 nt withheld, positions 9041-9164]
C
[91 nt withheld, positions 9166-9256]
A
[49 nt withheld, positions 9258-9306]
CCTTTGACGTTGGAGTCCACGTTCTTT
[37 nt withheld, positions 9334-9370]
ACCCTATCTCGGTCTATTCTTTTGATTTATAAGGGATTTTGCCGATTTCGGCCTATTGGTTAAAAAATGA
GCTGATTTAACAAAAATTTAACGCGAATTTTAACAAAATATTAACGCTTACAATTTAGGTGGCACTTTTC
GGGGAAATGTGCGCGGAACCCCTATTTGTTTATTTTTCTAAATACATTCAAATATGTATCCGCTCATGAG
ACAATAACCCTGATAAATGCTTCAATAATATTGAAAAAGGAAGAGTATGAGTATTCAACATTTCCGTGTC
GCCCTTATTCCCTTTTTTGCGGCATTTTGCCTTCCTGTTTTTGCTCACCCAGAAACGCTGGTGAAAGTAA
AAGATGCTGAAGATCAGTTGGGTGCACGAGTGGGTTACATCGAACTGGATCTCAACAGCGGTAAGATCCT
TGAGAGTTTTCGCCCCGAAGAACGTTTTCCAATGATGAGCACTTTTAAAGTTCTGCTATGTGGCGCGGTA
TTATCCCGTATTGACGCCGGGCAAGAGCAACTCGGTCGCCGCATACACTATTCTCAGAATGACTTGGTTG
AGTACTCACCAGTCACAGAAAAGCATCTTACGGATGGCATGACAGTAAGAGAATTATGCAGTGCTGCCAT
AACCATGAGTGATAACACTGCGGCCAACTTACTTCTGACAACGATCGGAGGACCGAAGGAGCTAACCGCT
TTTTTGCACAACATGGGGGATCATGTAACTCGCCTTGATCGTTGGGAACCGGAGCTGAATGAAGCCATAC
CAAACGACGAGCGTGACACCACGATGCCTGTAGCAATGGCAACAACGTTGCGCAAACTATTAACTGGCGA
ACTACTTACTCTAGCTTCCCGGCAACAATTAATAGACTGGATGGAGGCGGATAAAGTTGCAGGACCACTT
CTGCGCTCGGCCCTTCCGGCTGGCTGGTTTATTGCTGATAAATCTGGAGCCGGTGAGCGTGGGTCTCGCG
GTATCATTGCAGCACTGGGGCCAGATGGTAAGCCCTCCCGTATCGTAGTTATCTACACGACGGGGAGTCA
GGCAACTATGGATGAACGAAATAGACAGATCGCTGAGATAGGTGCCTCACTGATTAAGCATTGGTAACTG
TCAGACCAAGTTTACTCATATATACTTTAGATTGATTTAAAACTTCATTTTTAATTTAAAAGGATCTAGG
TGAAGATCCTTTTTGATAATCTCATGACCAAAATCCCTTAACGTGAGTTTTCGTTCCACTGAGCGTCAGA
CCCCGTAGAAAAGATCAAAGGATCTTCTTGAGATCCTTTTTTTCTGCGCGTAATCTGCTGCTTGCAAACA
AAAAAACCACCGCTACCAGCGGTGGTTTGTTTGCCGGATCAAGAGCTACCAACTCTTTTTCCGAAGGTAA
CTGGCTTCAGCAGAGCGCAGATACCAAATACTGTTCTTCTAGTGTAGCCGTAGTTAGGCCACCACTTCAA
GAACTCTGTAGCACCGCCTACATACCTCGCTCTGCTAATCCTGTTACCAGTGGCTGCTGCCAGTGGCGAT
AAGTCGTGTCTTACCGGGTTGGACTCAAGACGATAGTTACCGGATAAGGCGCAGCGGTCGGGCTGAACGG
GGGGTTCGTGCACACAGCCCAGCTTGGAGCGAACGACCTACACCGAACTGAGATACCTACAGCGTGAGCT
ATGAGAAAGCGCCACGCTTCCCGAAGGGAGAAAGGCGGACAGGTATCCGGTAAGCGGCAGGGTCGGAACA
GGAGAGCGCACGAGGGAGCTTCCAGGGGGAAACGCCTGGTATCTTTATAGTCCTGTCGGGTTTCGCCACC
TCTGACTTGAGCGTCGATTTTTGTGATGCTCGTCAGGGGGGCGGAGCCTATGGAAAAACGCCAGCAACGC
GGCCTTTTTACGGTTCCTGGCCTTTTGCTGGCCTTTTGCTCACATGTTCTTTCCTGCGTTATCCCCTGAT
TCTGTGGATAACCGTATTACCGCCTTTGAGTGAGCTGATACCGCTCGCCGCAGCCGAACGACCGAGCGCA
GCGAGTCAGTGAGCGAGGAAGCGGAAGAGCGCCCAATACGCAAACCGCCTCTCCCCGCGCGTTGGCCGAT
TCATTAATGCAGCTGGCACGACAGGTTTCCCGACTGGAAAGCGGGCAGTGAGCGCAACGCAATTAATGTG
AGTTAGCTCACTCATTAGGCACCCCAGGCTTTACACTTTATGCTTCCGGCTCGTATGTTGTGTGGAATTG
TGAGCGGATAACAATTTCACACAGGAAACAGCTATGACCATGATTACGCCAAGCGCGCAATTAACCCTCA
CTAAAGGGAACAAAAGCTGGAGCTGCAAGC
